Addgene plasmid #192423: LLP671_L2_pV01_1I_SloxM1-OCS-Rluc_TCTP_SCre_lacZ
Purpose: To act as the on state for testing of the alt SCre recombinase.
Depositing lab: Ryan Lister. Depositing organization: University of Western Australia. Publication: Synthetic memory circuits for stable cell reprogramming in plants. Lloyd JPB, Ly F, Gong P, Pflueger J, Swain T, Pflueger C, Fourie E, Khan MA, Kidd BN, Lister R. Nat Biotechnol. 2022 Jul 4. pii: 10.1038/s41587-022-01383-2. doi: 10.1038/s41587-022-01383-2. PubMed 35788565.
Backbone
  Vector backbone: pAGM4673
  Backbone manufacturer: Sylvestre Marillonnet
  Vector type: Plant Expression, Synthetic Biology
Growth in bacteria
  Bacterial resistance: Kanamycin, 50 μg/mL
  Growth temperature: 30°C
  Growth strain: DH5alpha
  Copy number: Unknown
Gene/Insert
  Gene/Insert name: Act2::SloxM1-OCS-SloxM1::Rluc
  Species: Renilla reniformis
  Tag / fusion protein: PEST (C terminal on insert)
  Cloning method: Restriction Enzyme; 5′ cloning site unknown (unknown if destroyed)
Terms and licenses: Academic/Nonprofit Terms; Industry Terms: Not Available to Industry
Depositor comments: Other genes: TCTP1::Fluc, TCTP1::SCreO
How to cite: LLP671_L2_pV01_1I_SloxM1-OCS-Rluc_TCTP_SCre_lacZ was a gift from Ryan Lister (Addgene plasmid # 192423 ; http://n2t.net/addgene:192423 ; RRID:Addgene_192423)
