[The description below was written by a language model from this plasmid's Addgene catalogue record and pLannotate feature annotations shown in this document.]
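Description:
LLP671_L2_pV01_1I_SloxM1-OCS-Rluc_TCTP_SCre_lacZ is a 12.1 kb Level 2 multigene plant expression construct assembled in the binary T-DNA backbone pAGM4673. Left and right nopaline-type T-DNA border repeats flank the payload, which is consistent with Agrobacterium-mediated delivery into plant cells. The backbone carries a broad-host-range incP oriV with its trfA replication protein, a ColE1/pUC-type origin for E. coli, and a kanamycin resistance gene driven by the bla promoter. A lac promoter/lacZα cassette with a pUC-type polylinker remains at the end of the assembled array, next to the right border. This matches the "lacZ" in the name and probably serves as a blue/white acceptor position for adding further modules, although the record does not say so.

The payload consists of three transcription units. In the recorded insert, Act2::SloxM1-OCS-SloxM1::Rluc, an OCS terminator flanked by SloxM1 recombinase sites sits between the Act2 promoter and a Renilla luciferase. This luciferase carries an IV2 intron and a C-terminal PEST degradation tag (annotated by homology as a DREB2A fragment), and it ends in a CaMV poly(A) signal. TMV Ω leader fragments lie on either side of the terminator. The promoter and the SloxM1 sites are not themselves annotated in the feature table. The depositor comments list two further units: TCTP1::Fluc, a firefly luciferase with a gene 7 terminator that likely acts as a normalisation reference, and TCTP1::SCreO. The latter presumably corresponds to the unannotated intron-containing reading frame that follows a TMV Ω leader and ends in a CaMV poly(A) signal.

Because the SCre recombinase is expressed from the same T-DNA, it is expected to excise the terminator and switch on Rluc. The construct therefore provides the "on state" for testing this alternative recombinase in plant synthetic memory circuits.
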