Features (pLannotate 1.2.2; 26 found; start..end, strand, type, name):
    824..845     +  misc_feature   TMV Ω (fragment): translational enhancer from the tobacco mosaic virus 5'-leader sequence (Gallie et al., 1988)
    879..1586    +  terminator     OCS terminator: octopine synthase terminator
   1621..1655    +  misc_feature   TMV Ω (fragment): translational enhancer from the tobacco mosaic virus 5'-leader sequence (Gallie et al., 1988)
   1687..1875    +  intron         IV2 intron: modified second intron of the potato ST-LS1 gene (Vancanneyt et al., 1990)
   1873..2778    +  CDS            LUCI_RENRE: Experimental evidence at protein level: Swiss-Prot protein existence level 1. Upon binding the substrate, the enzyme catalyzes an oxygenation, producing a very short-lived hydroperoxide that cyclizes into a dioxetanone structure, which collapses, releasing a CO(2) molecule. The spontaneous breakdown of the dioxetanone releases the energy (about 50 kcal/mole) that is necessary to generate the excited state of the coelenteramide product, which is the singlet form of the monoanion. In vivo the product undergoes the process of nonradiative energy transfer to an accessory protein, a green fluoresce
   2785..2859    +  CDS            DREB2A (fragment): DRE2A_ARATH - Also known as ERF045. Experimental evidence at protein level: Swiss-Prot protein existence level 1. Transcriptional activator that binds specifically to the DNA sequence 5'-[AG]CCGAC-3'. Binding to the C-repeat/DRE element mediates high salinity- and dehydration-inducible transcription. From Arabidopsis thaliana (Mouse-ear cress).
   2903..3077    +  polyA_signal   CaMV poly(A) signal: cauliflower mosaic virus polyadenylation signal
   3465..5114    +  CDS            LUCI_PHOPY: Experimental evidence at protein level: Swiss-Prot protein existence level 1. Produces green light with a wavelength of 562 nm. From Photinus pyralis (Common eastern firefly) (Lampyris pyralis).
   5137..5337    +  terminator     gene 7 terminator: transcription terminator for octopine-type Ti plasmid gene 7
   5680..5735    +  misc_feature   TMV Ω: translational enhancer from the tobacco mosaic virus 5'-leader sequence (Gallie et al., 1988)
   6079..6267    +  intron         IV2 intron: modified second intron of the potato ST-LS1 gene (Vancanneyt et al., 1990)
   7097..7271    +  polyA_signal   CaMV poly(A) signal: cauliflower mosaic virus polyadenylation signal
   7286..7328    +  CDS            lacI (fragment): lac repressor; lacI; The lac repressor binds to the lac operator to inhibit transcription in E. coli. This inhibition can be relieved by adding lactose or isopropyl-β-D-thiogalactopyranoside (IPTG).
   7341..7362    +  protein_bind   CAP binding site: CAP binding activates transcription in the presence of cAMP. E. coli catabolite activator protein
   7377..7407    +  promoter       lac promoter: promoter for the E. coli lac operon
   7411..7433    +  protein_bind   lac operator (fragment): The lac repressor binds to the lac operator to inhibit transcription in E. coli. This inhibition can be relieved by adding lactose or isopropyl-β-D-thiogalactopyranoside (IPTG). lac repressor encoded by lacI
   7468..7524    -  misc_feature   MCS: pUC18/19 multiple cloning site
   7521..7678    +  CDS            lacZα (fragment): LacZα fragment of β-galactosidase; lacZ fragment
   7684..7783    -  misc_feature   bom (fragment): basis of mobility region from pBR322
   7906..7930    +  misc_feature   RB T-DNA repeat: right border repeat from nopaline C58 T-DNA
   8027..8658    +  rep_origin     oriV: incP origin of replication
   8749..8853    +  promoter       AmpR promoter: bla
   8854..9648    +  CDS            KanR: aminoglycoside phosphotransferase; aphA-3; confers resistance to kanamycin
   9819..10407   +  rep_origin     ori: high-copy-number ColE1/pMB1/pBR322/pUC origin of replication
  10743..11888   +  CDS            trfA: TRFA_ECOLX - Experimental evidence at protein level: Swiss-Prot protein existence level 1. Also involved in plasmid copy number control, promoting intermolecular coupling of protein bound iterons at oriV, which inhibits replication initiation. From Escherichia coli.
  12037..12061   +  misc_feature   LB T-DNA repeat: left border repeat from nopaline C58 T-DNA
>Addgene plasmid #192423 | LLP671_L2_pV01_1I_SloxM1-OCS-Rluc_TCTP_SCre_lacZ | addgene full sequence | sequence record 378298 | Addgene NGS Result
GTGCCGAATTCGGATCCGGAGTCGACAAAATTTAGAACGAACTTAATTATGATCTCAAATACATTGATAC
ATATCTCATCTAGATCTAGGTTATCATTATGTAAGAAAGTTTTGACGAATATGGCACGACAAAATGGCTA
GACTCGATGTAATTGGTATCTCAACTCAACATTATACTTATACCAAACATTAGTTAGACAAAATTTAAAC
AACTATTTTTTATGTATGCAAGAGTCAGCATATGTATAATTGATTCAGAATCGTTTTGACGAGTTCGGAT
GTAGTAGTAGCCATTATTTAATGTACATACTAATCGTGAATAGTGAATATGATGAAACATTGTATCTTAT
TGTATAAATATCCATAAACACATCATGAAAGACACTTTCTTTCACGGTCTGAATTAATTATGATACAATT
CTAATAGAAAACGAATTAAATTACGTTGAATTGTATGAAATCTAATTGAACAAGCCAACCACGACGACGA
CTAACGTTGCCTGGATTGACTCGGTTTAAGTTAACCACTAAAAAAACGGAGCTGTCATGTAACACGCGGA
TCGAGCAGGTCACAGTCATGAAGCCATCAAAGCAAAAGAACTAATCCAAGGGCTGAGATGATTAATTAGT
TTAAAAATTAGTTAACACGAGGGAAAAGGCTGTCTGACAGCCAGGTCACGTTATCTTTACCTGTGGTCGA
AATGATTCGTGTCTGTCGATTTTAATTATTTTTTTGAAAGGCCGAAAATAAAGTTGTAAGAGATAAACCC
GCCTATATAAATTCATATATTTTCCTCTCCGCTTTGAATACTGTATTTTTACAACAATTACCAACAACAA
CAAACTCGTGTCCGATAACTGTAATTATCGGACACGAGCTGCTTTAATGAGATATGCGAGAAGCCTATGA
TCGCATGATATTTGCTTTCAATTCTGTTGTGCACGTTGTAAAAAACCTGAGCATGTGTAGCTCAGATCCT
TACCGCCGGTTTCGGTTCATTCTAATGAATATATCACCCGTTACTATCGTATTTTTATGAATAATATTCT
CCGTTCAATTTACTGATTGTACCCTACTACTTATATGTACAATATTAAAATGAAAACAATATATTGTGCT
GAATAGGTTTATAGCGACATCTATGATAGAGCGCCACAATAACAAACAATTGCGTTTTATTATTACAAAT
CCAATTTTAAAAAAAGCGGCAGAACCGGTCAAACCTAAAAGACTGATTACATAAATCTTATTCAAATTTC
AAAAGTGCCCCAGGGGCTAGTATCTACGACACACCGAGCGGCGAACTAATAACGCTCACTGAAGGGAACT
CCGGTTCCCCGCCGGCGCGCATGGGTGAGATTCCTTGAAGTTGAGTATTGGCCGTCCGCTCTACCGAAAG
TTACGGGCACCATTCAACCCGGTCCAGCACGGCGGCCGGGTAACCGACTTGCTGCCCCGAGAATTATGCA
GCATTTTTTTGGTGTATGTGGGCCCCAAATGAAGTGCAGGTCAAACCTTGACAGTGACGACAAATCGTTG
GGCGGGTCCAGGGCGAATTTTGCGACAACATGTCGAGGCTCAGCAGCTCGTGTCCGATAACTGTAATTAT
CGGACACGAGCAACAAACAACATTACAATTACTATTTACAATTACAATGACTTCAAAGGTGTATGATCCT
GAGCAGGTAAGTTTCTGCTTCTACCTTTGATATATATATAATAATTATCATTAATTAGTAGTAATATAAT
ATTTCAAATATTTTTTTCAAAATAAAAGAATGTAGTATATAGCAATTGCTTTTCTGTAGTTTATAAGTGT
GTATATTTTAATTTATAACTTTTCTAATATATGACCAAAATTTGTTGATGTGCAGAGAAAAAGAATGATA
ACTGGTCCACAATGGTGGGCAAGATGTAAACAGATGAACGTGCTTGATTCTTTCATTAATTACTACGATT
CAGAAAAGCACGCTGAGAATGCAGTTATCTTTCTTCACGGAAACGCTGCATCTTCATATTTGTGGAGACA
TGTTGTGCCTCACATTGAACCAGTGGCTAGGTGTATTATCCCAGATCTTATCGGAATGGGAAAGTCTGGT
AAATCTGGAAATGGTTCTTACAGACTTTTGGATCATTATAAGTACCTCACAGCTTGGTTCGAACTTCTCA
ACTTACCTAAGAAGATTATTTTCGTTGGACACGATTGGGGTGCTTGCTTGGCATTCCATTACTCATACGA
ACACCAAGATAAGATCAAAGCTATAGTTCATGCAGAGAGTGTTGTGGATGTGATAGAATCTTGGGATGAG
TGGCCAGATATTGAAGAGGATATTGCTTTGATCAAGTCTGAAGAGGGAGAAAAGATGGTTCTCGAAAATA
ACTTTTTCGTGGAAACTATGCTTCCTTCAAAGATTATGAGAAAATTGGAACCAGAAGAGTTTGCTGCATA
TCTCGAACCTTTCAAGGAAAAAGGAGAGGTTAGAAGGCCAACACTCAGTTGGCCTAGGGAAATACCATTA
GTTAAGGGAGGTAAACCTGATGTTGTGCAGATCGTGAGAAATTATAACGCTTACCTTAGGGCATCAGATG
ATTTGCCTAAGATGTTCATCGAGTCAGATCCAGGATTTTTCAGTAATGCTATAGTTGAAGGTGCAAAGAA
ATTTCCAAACACCGAGTTCGTTAAGGTGAAAGGATTGCATTTCTCACAAGAAGATGCTCCTGATGAGATG
GGAAAGTATATTAAGTCTTTTGTTGAAAGAGTGCTCAAAAACGAGCAGGGTTCTCGATCTGATGCTTCTG
AAGTAACGTCAACAAGCTCCCAGTCTGAGGTATGCACAGTGGAAACGCCAGGTTGTGTTGGTTCTTAAGC
TTCTCTAGCTAGAGTCGATCGACAAGCTCGAGTTTCTCCATAATAATGTGTGAGTAGTTCCCAGATAAGG
GAATTAGGGTTCCTATAGGGTTTCGCTCATGTGTTGAGCATATAAGAAACCCTTAGTATGTATTTGTATT
TGTAAAATACTTCTATCAATAAAATTTCTAATTCCTAAAACCAAAATCCAGTACTAAAATCCAGATCGCT
GCAAGAATTCAAGCTTGGAGCCAACACTCGAATCCCCACCCGTTGGACCAAACCCGGCTCATTAAGCGTC
GGTTCAGATTTATTTCCTTTATTTAAAAAAAAGGAAAGGGTAAAAAATAGAAAATTGGAAACAGTTAAAG
CCCAAAATTGTAATTTACCGAGAATTGTAAATTTACCTGAAAACCCTACGCTATAGTTTCGACTATAAAT
ACCAAACTTAGGACCTCACTTCAGAATCCCCTCGTCGCTGCGTCTCTCTCCCGCAACCTTCGATTTTCGT
TTATTCGCATCCATCGGAGAGAGAAAACAATCAATAAGCGACCTACTACAAACAAGTAAGTAAGAGAAAA
ACCAAAAGAAGAAGAGAAACAACAAGAAGAAGTAATGGAGGACGCCAAAAACATAAAGAAAGGCCCGGCG
CCATTCTATCCTCTAGAGGATGGAACCGCTGGAGAGCAACTGCATAAGGCTATGAAGAGATACGCCCTGG
TTCCTGGAACAATTGCTTTTACAGATGCACATATCGAGGTGAACATCACGTACGCGGAATACTTCGAAAT
GTCCGTTCGGTTGGCAGAAGCTATGAAACGATATGGGCTGAATACAAATCACAGAATCGTCGTATGCAGT
GAAAACTCTCTTCAATTCTTTATGCCGGTGTTGGGCGCGTTATTTATCGGAGTTGCAGTTGCGCCCGCGA
ACGACATTTATAATGAACGTGAATTGCTCAACAGTATGAACATTTCGCAGCCTACCGTAGTGTTTGTTTC
CAAAAAGGGGTTGCAAAAAATTTTGAACGTGCAAAAAAAATTACCAATAATCCAGAAAATTATTATCATG
GATTCTAAAACGGATTACCAGGGATTTCAGTCGATGTACACGTTCGTCACATCTCATCTACCTCCCGGTT
TTAATGAATACGATTTTGTACCAGAGTCCTTTGATCGTGACAAAACAATTGCACTGATAATGAATTCCTC
TGGATCTACTGGGTTACCTAAGGGTGTGGCCCTTCCGCATAGAACTGCCTGCGTCAGATTCTCGCATGCC
AGAGATCCTATTTTTGGCAATCAAATCATTCCGGATACTGCGATTTTAAGTGTTGTTCCATTCCATCACG
GTTTTGGAATGTTTACTACACTCGGATATTTGATATGTGGATTTCGAGTCGTCTTAATGTATAGATTTGA
AGAAGAGCTGTTTTTACGATCCCTTCAGGATTACAAAATTCAAAGTGCGTTGCTAGTACCAACCCTATTT
TCATTCTTCGCCAAAAGCACTCTGATTGACAAATACGATTTATCTAATTTACACGAAATTGCTTCTGGGG
GCGCACCTCTTTCGAAAGAAGTCGGGGAAGCGGTTGCAAAACGCTTCCATCTTCCAGGGATACGACAAGG
ATATGGGCTCACTGAGACTACATCAGCTATTCTGATTACACCCGAGGGGGATGATAAACCGGGCGCGGTC
GGTAAAGTTGTTCCATTTTTTGAAGCGAAGGTTGTGGATCTGGATACCGGGAAAACGCTGGGCGTTAATC
AGAGAGGCGAATTATGTGTCAGAGGACCTATGATTATGTCCGGTTATGTAAACAATCCGGAAGCGACCAA
CGCCTTGATTGACAAGGATGGATGGCTACATTCTGGAGACATAGCTTACTGGGACGAGGACGAACACTTC
TTCATAGTTGACCGCTTGAAGTCTTTAATTAAATACAAAGGATATCAGGTGGCCCCCGCTGAATTGGAAT
CGATATTGTTACAACACCCCAACATCTTCGACGCGGGCGTGGCAGGTCTGCCCGACGATGACGCCGGTGA
ACTTCCCGCCGCCGTTGTTGTTTTGGAGCACGGAAAGACGATGACGGAAAAAGAGATCGTGGATTACGTC
GCCAGTCAAGTAACAACCGCGAAAAAGTTGCGCGGAGGAGTTGTGTTTGTGGACGAAGTACCGAAAGGTC
TTACCGGAAAACTCGACGCAAGAAAAATCAGAGAGATCCTCATAAAGGCCAAGAAGGGCGGAAAGTCCAA
ATTGTAAGCTTGATCCCCCGTCGACAGCTAGCTATATCATCAATTTATGTATTACACATAATATCGCACT
CAGTCTTTCATCTACGGCAATGTACCAGCTGATATAATCAGTTATTGAAATATTTCTGAATTTAAACTTG
CATCAATAAATTTATGTTTTTGCTTGGACTATAATACCTGACTTGTTATTTTATCAATAAATATTTAAAC
TATATTTCTTTCAAGATCGCTACTAGAATTCGAGCTCGGAGCCAACACTCGAATCCCCACCCGTTGGACC
AAACCCGGCTCATTAAGCGTCGGTTCAGATTTATTTCCTTTATTTAAAAAAAAGGAAAGGGTAAAAAATA
GAAAATTGGAAACAGTTAAAGCCCAAAATTGTAATTTACCGAGAATTGTAAATTTACCTGAAAACCCTAC
GCTATAGTTTCGACTATAAATACCAAACTTAGGACCTCACTTCAGAATCCCCTCGTCGCTGCGTCTCTCT
CCCGCAACCTTCGATTTTCGTTTATTCGCATCCATCGGAGAGAGAAAACAATCAATAAGCGACCTACTGT
ATTTTTACAACAATTACCAACAACAACAAACAACAAACAACATTACAATTACTATTTACAATTACAATGC
CCAAGAAAAAGCGGAAGGTGTCCCTGCTGACCACCAACAACCACAGCGTGGCCCTGAGCTACGGCGAGCC
TCCTAGCACCCTGAACGACAGCCTGAAGGACAGCTACCAGCGGAGCACCGATGAGCTGCAGGCCCTGCTG
TCTAAGCCTCTGGCCCAGCTGACCGACGCCGACAAGCTGCGGATCAGAGAGATCACCCAGGCCAAGCTGA
AGCACTTCCTGGACAACGGCCACCGGACCAGAAGGGCCAACACTTGGAGAGCCCTGATGAGCAGATGGGC
CAAGTTCGAGAGCTGGTGCCTGACCAACAATCTGACCCCCCTGCCTGCCACCCCTGAGGTAAGTTTCTGC
TTCTACCTTTGATATATATATAATAATTATCATTAATTAGTAGTAATATAATATTTCAAATATTTTTTTC
AAAATAAAAGAATGTAGTATATAGCAATTGCTTTTCTGTAGTTTATAAGTGTGTATATTTTAATTTATAA
CTTTTCTAATATATGACCAAAATTTGTTGATGTGCAGGTGGTGGCCACATTCATCGAGTACTACCAGGCC
AGCAGCTACACCACCCTGAGCCAGTATGCCTGGGCCATCAACAGCTTTCACGTGGAATGCGGCCTGCTGA
GCCCCGTGTCTAGCAAGACCGTGCAGGACAAGCAGAACGAGATCAGAATCGTGAAGCTGGAATCTGGCGG
CCTGGCCCAGGAACAGGCCACCCCTTTTAGACTGCACCATCTGCAGATGCTGATCGAGAGCTATGGCGAG
AGCGAGCGGCTGCTGGACAAGAGAAACCTGGCTCTGCTGAATATCGCCTACGAGAGCCTGCTGCGCGAGT
CCGAGCTGCTGAGAATCAAAGTGGGCCACCTGAAGTCCACCTTCGAGGGCGACTACGTGCTGAGCGTGCC
CTACACCAAGACCAACGACAGCGGCGAAGAGGAAGTCGTGAACATCACCCCCCTGGGCTTCAAGCTGATC
CAGCGGTACATCCAGGGCGCTGGCCTGACAAAAGAGGACTACCTGTTCCAGCCCATCGGCCGGTCCAACA
AGGTGTCCGTGCAGGCCAAACCCATGAGCACCCGGACCGTGGACAGAGTGTTCCTGTGGGCCTTTGAGAG
CCTGGGCATCGACAGACACAGCGCTTGGAGCGGCCACAGCGCCAGAATTGGAGCCGCTCAGGATCTGCTG
GCCGCTGGCTATTCTATCGCCCAGATCCAGGAAAACGGCCGCTGGAAGTCCCCCATGATGGTGCTGAGAT
ACGGCAAGGACATCAAGGCCAAAGAAAGCGCCATGGCCAAGATGCTGGCCGAGCGGAGATGAGCTTCTCT
AGCTAGAGTCGATCGACAAGCTCGAGTTTCTCCATAATAATGTGTGAGTAGTTCCCAGATAAGGGAATTA
GGGTTCCTATAGGGTTTCGCTCATGTGTTGAGCATATAAGAAACCCTTAGTATGTATTTGTATTTGTAAA
ATACTTCTATCAATAAAATTTCTAATTCCTAAAACCAAAATCCAGTACTAAAATCCAGATCGCTTTACTG
AGACCGCAGCTGGCACGACAGGTTTCCCGACTGGAAAGCGGGCAGTGAGCGCAACGCAATTAATGTGAGT
TAGCTCACTCATTAGGCACCCCAGGCTTTACACTTTATGCTTCCGGCTCGTATGTTGTGTGGAATTGTGA
GCGGATAACAATTTCACACAGGAAACAGCTATGACCATGATTACGCCAAGCTTGCATGCCTGCAGGTCGA
CTCTAGAGGATCCCCGGGTACCGAGCTCGAATTCACTGGCCGTCGTTTTACAACGTCGTGACTGGGAAAA
CCCTGGCGTTACCCAACTTAATCGCCTTGCAGCACATCCCCCTTTCGCCAGCTGGCGTAATAGCGAAGAG
GCCCGCACCGATCGCCCTTCCCAACAGTTGCGCAGCCTGAATGGCGAATGGCGCCTGATGCGGTATTTTC
TCCTTACGCATCTGTGCGGTATTTCACACCGCATATGGTGCACTCTCAGTACAATCTGCTCTGATGCCGC
ATAGTTAAGCCAGCCCCGACACCCGCCAACACCCGCTGACGCGCCCTGACGGGCTTGTCTGCTCCCGGCA
TCCGCTTACAGACAAGCTGTGACGGTCTCAGGGACACGAAGTGATCCGTTTAAACTATCAGTGTTTGACA
GGATATATTGGCGGGTAAACCTAAGAGAAAAGAGCGTTTATTAGAATAATCGGATATTTAAAAGGGCGTG
AAAAGGTTTATCCGTTCGTCCATTTGTATGTGCCAGCCGCCTTTGCGACGCTCACCGGGCTGGTTGCCCT
CGCCGCTGGGCTGGCGGCCGTCTATGGCCCTGCAAACGCGCCAGAAACGCCGTCGAAGCCGTGTGCGAGA
CACCGCGGCCGCCGGCGTTGTGGATACCTCGCGGAAAACTTGGCCCTCACTGACAGATGAGGGGCGGACG
TTGACACTTGAGGGGCCGACTCACCCGGCGCGGCGTTGACAGATGAGGGGCAGGCTCGATTTCGGCCGGC
GACGTGGAGCTGGCCAGCCTCGCAAATCGGCGAAAACGCCTGATTTTACGCGAGTTTCCCACAGATGATG
TGGACAAGCCTGGGGATAAGTGCCCTGCGGTATTGACACTTGAGGGGCGCGACTACTGACAGATGAGGGG
CGCGATCCTTGACACTTGAGGGGCAGAGTGCTGACAGATGAGGGGCGCACCTATTGACATTTGAGGGGCT
GTCCACAGGCAGAAAATCCAGCATTTGCAAGGGTTTCCGCCCGTTTTTCGGCCACCGCTAACCTGTCTTT
TAACCTGCTTTTAAACCAATATTTATAAACCTTGTTTTTAACCAGGGCTGCGCCCTGTGCGCGTGACCGC
GCACGCCGAAGGGGGGTGCCCCCCCTTCTCGAACCCTCCCGGCCCGCTAACGCGGGCCTCCCATCCCCCC
AGGGGCTGCGCCCCTCGGCCGCGAACGGCCTCACCCCAAAAATGGCAGCGCTGGCCAATTCCCGAGTGCG
CGGAACCCCTATTTGTTTATTTTTCTAAATACATTCAAATATGTATCCGCTCATGAGACAATAACCCTGA
TAAATGCTTCAATAATATTGAAAAAGGAAGAGTATGGCTAAAATGAGAATATCACCGGAATTGAAAAAAC
TGATCGAAAAATACCGCTGCGTAAAAGATACGGAAGGAATGTCTCCTGCTAAGGTATATAAGCTGGTGGG
AGAAAATGAAAACCTATATTTAAAAATGACGGACAGCCGGTATAAAGGGACCACCTATGATGTGGAACGG
GAAAAGGACATGATGCTATGGCTGGAAGGAAAGCTGCCTGTTCCAAAGGTCCTGCACTTTGAACGGCATG
ATGGCTGGAGCAATCTGCTCATGAGTGAGGCCGATGGCGTCCTTTGCTCGGAAGAGTATGAAGATGAACA
AAGCCCTGAAAAGATTATCGAGCTGTATGCGGAGTGCATCAGGCTCTTTCACTCCATCGACATATCGGAT
TGTCCCTATACGAATAGCTTAGACAGCCGCTTAGCCGAATTGGATTACTTACTGAATAACGATCTGGCCG
ATGTGGATTGCGAAAACTGGGAAGAGGACACTCCATTTAAAGATCCGCGCGAGCTGTATGATTTTTTAAA
GACGGAAAAGCCCGAAGAGGAACTTGTCTTTTCCCACGGCGACCTGGGAGACAGCAACATCTTTGTGAAA
GATGGCAAAGTAAGTGGCTTTATTGATCTTGGGAGAAGCGGCAGGGCGGACAAGTGGTATGACATTGCCT
TCTGCGTCCGGTCGCTCAGGGAGGATATCGGGGAAGAACAGTATGTCGAGCTATTTTTTGACTTACTGGG
GATCAAGCCTGATTGGGAGAAAATAAAATATTATATTTTACTGGATGAATTGTTTTAGCTGTCAGACCAA
GTTTACTCATATATACTTTAGATTGATTTAAAACTTCATTTTTAATTTAAAAGGATCTAGGTGAAGATCC
TTTTTGATAATCTCATGACCAAAATCCCTTAACGTGAGTTTTCGTTCCACTGAGCGTCAGACCCCGTAGA
AAAGATCAAAGGATCTTCTTGAGATCCTTTTTTTCTGCGCGTAATCTGCTGCTTGCAAACAAAAAAACCA
CCGCTACCAGCGGTGGTTTGTTTGCCGGATCAAGAGCTACCAACTCTTTTTCCGAAGGTAACTGGCTTCA
GCAGAGCGCAGATACCAAATACTGTTCTTCTAGTGTAGCCGTAGTTAGGCCACCACTTCAAGAACTCTGT
AGCACCGCCTACATACCTCGCTCTGCTAATCCTGTTACCAGTGGCTGCTGCCAGTGGCGATAAGTCGTGT
CTTACCGGGTTGGACTCAAGACGATAGTTACCGGATAAGGCGCAGCGGTCGGGCTGAACGGGGGGTTCGT
GCACACAGCCCAGCTTGGAGCGAACGACCTACACCGAACTGAGATACCTACAGCGTGAGCTATGAGAAAG
CGCCACGCTTCCCGAAGGGAGAAAGGCGGACAGGTATCCGGTAAGCGGCAGGGTCGGAACAGGAGAGCGC
ACGAGGGAGCTTCCAGGGGGAAACGCCTGGTATCTTTATAGTCCTGTCGGGTTTCGCCACCTCTGACTTG
AGCGTCGATTTTTGTGATGCTCGTCAGGGGGGCGGAGCCTATGGAAAAACGCCAGCAACGCGGCCTTTTT
ACGGTTCCTGGCAGATCCTAGATGTGGCGCAACGATGCCGGCGACAAGCAGGAGCGCACCGACTTCTTCC
GCATCAAGTGTTTTGGCTCTCAGGCCGAGGCCCACGGCAAGTATTTGGGCAAGGGGTCGCTGGTATTCGT
GCAGGGCAAGATTCGGAATACCAAGTACGAGAAGGACGGCCAGACGGTCTACGGGACCGACTTCATTGCC
GATAAGGTGGATTATCTGGACACCAAGGCACCAGGCGGGTCAAATCAGGAATAAGGGCACATTGCCCCGG
CGTGAGTCGGGGCAATCCCGCAAGGAGGGTGAATGAATCGGACGTTTGACCGGAAGGCATACAGGCAAGA
ACTGATCGACGCGGGGTTTTCCGCCGAGGATGCCGAAACCATCGCAAGCCGCACCGTCATGCGTGCGCCC
CGCGAAACCTTCCAGTCCGTCGGCTCGATGGTCCAGCAAGCTACGGCCAAGATCGAGCGCGACAGCGTGC
AACTGGCTCCCCCTGCCCTGCCCGCGCCATCGGCCGCCGTGGAGCGTTCGCGTCGTCTTGAACAGGAGGC
GGCAGGTTTGGCGAAGTCGATGACCATCGACACGCGAGGAACTATGACGACCAAGAAGCGAAAAACCGCC
GGCGAGGACCTGGCAAAACAGGTCAGCGAGGCCAAGCAGGCCGCGTTGCTGAAACACACGAAGCAGCAGA
TCAAGGAAATGCAGCTTTCCTTGTTCGATATTGCGCCGTGGCCGGACACGATGCGAGCGATGCCAAACGA
CACGGCCCGCTCTGCCCTGTTCACCACGCGCAACAAGAAAATCCCGCGCGAGGCGCTGCAAAACAAGGTC
ATTTTCCACGTCAACAAGGACGTGAAGATCACCTACACCGGCGTCGAGCTGCGGGCCGACGATGACGAAC
TGGTGTGGCAGCAGGTGTTGGAGTACGCGAAGCGCACCCCTATCGGCGAGCCGATCACCTTCACGTTCTA
CGAGCTTTGCCAGGACCTGGGCTGGTCGATCAATGGCCGGTATTACACGAAGGCCGAGGAATGCCTGTCG
CGCCTACAGGCGACGGCGATGGGCTTCACGTCCGACCGCGTTGGGCACCTGGAATCGGTGTCGCTGCTGC
ACCGCTTCCGCGTCCTGGACCGTGGCAAGAAAACGTCCCGTTGCCAGGTCCTGATCGACGAGGAAATCGT
CGTGCTGTTTGCTGGCGACCACTACACGAAATTCATATGGGAGAAGTACCGCAAGCTGTCGCCGACGGCC
CGACGGATGTTCGACTATTTCAGCTCGCACCGGGAGCCGTACCCGCTCAAGCTGGAAACCTTCCGCCTCA
TGTGCGGATCGGATTCCACCCGCGTGAAGAAGTGGCGCGAGCAGGTCGGCGAAGCCTGCGAAGAGTTGCG
AGGCAGCGGCCTGGTGGAACACGCCTGGGTCAATGATGACCTGGTGCATTGCAAACGCTAGGGCCTTGTG
GGGTCAGTTCCGGCTGGGGGTTCAGCAGCCCCTGCTCGGATCTGTTGGACCGGACAGTAGTCATGGTTGA
TGGGCTGCCTGTATCGAGTGGTGATTTTGTGCCGAGCTGCCGGTCGGGGAGCTGTTGGCTGGCTGGTGGC
AGGATATATTGTGGTGTAAACAAATTGACGCTTAGACAACTTAATAACACATTGCGGACGTTTTTAATGT
ACTGGGGTTGAACACTCT
